>Addgene plasmid #111981 | pACY.HRF_T7_term_HR1 | addgene full sequence | sequence record 214943 | Addgene NGS Result
CGGTATCAACAGGGACACCAGGATTTATTTATTCTGCGAAGTGATCTTCCGTCACAGGTATTTATTCGGC
GCAAAGTGCGTCGGGTGATGCTGCCAACTTACTGATTTAGTGTATGATGGTGTTTTTGAGGTGCTCCAGT
GGCTTCTGTTTCTATCAGCTGTCCCTCCTGTTCAGCTACTGACGGGGTGGTGCGTAACGGCAAAAGCACC
GCCGGACATCAGCGCTAGCGGAGTGTATACTGGCTTACTATGTTGGCACTGATGAGGGTGTCAGTGAAGT
GCTTCATGTGGCAGGAGAAAAAAGGCTGCACCGGTGCGTCAGCAGAATATGTGATACAGGATATATTCCG
CTTCCTCGCTCACTGACTCGCTACGCTCGGTCGTTCGACTGCGGCGAGCGGAAATGGCTTACGAACGGGG
CGGAGATTTCCTGGAAGATGCCAGGAAGATACTTAACAGGGAAGTGAGAGGGCCGCGGCAAAGCCGTTTT
TCCATAGGCTCCGCCCCCCTGACAAGCATCACGAAATCTGACGCTCAAATCAGTGGTGGCGAAACCCGAC
AGGACTATAAAGATACCAGGCGTTTCCCCCTGGCGGCTCCCTCGTGCGCTCTCCTGTTCCTGCCTTTCGG
TTTACCGGTGTCATTCCGCTGTTATGGCCGCGTTTGTCTCATTCCACGCCTGACACTCAGTTCCGGGTAG
GCAGTTCGCTCCAAGCTGGACTGTATGCACGAACCCCCCGTTCAGTCCGACCGCTGCGCCTTATCCGGTA
ACTATCGTCTTGAGTCCAACCCGGAAAGACATGCAAAAGCACCACTGGCAGCAGCCACTGGTAATTGATT
TAGAGGAGTTAGTCTTGAAGTCATGCGCCGGTTAAGGCTAAACTGAAAGGACAAGTTTTGGTGACTGCGC
TCCTCCAAGCCAGTTACCTCGGTTCAAAGAGTTGGTAGCTCAGAGAACCTTCGAAAAACCGCCCTGCAAG
GCGGTTTTTTCGTTTTCAGAGCAAGAGATTACGCGCAGACCAAAACGATCTCAAGAAGATCATCTTATTA
ATCAGATAAAATATTTCTAGATTTCAGTGCAATTTATCTCTTCAAATGTAGCACCTGAAGTCAGCCCCAT
ACGATATAAGTTGTAAGCCCTGCAGGTCCAGGACCCGGGTCTAGACTTCATTTCCTTCTCCAGATTAACT
CAATTCCAGCATTTAGAACCCTACCAAGTATCGATGGCCGGCCAATTGTGAGCGCTCACAATTTCGAGCT
CTGAGCCCTACTGTCGAGAAATATGTATCTCGCACTCGAGTGGCGCGCCCTCGATCCCGCGAAATTAATA
CGACTCACTATAGGGAGACCACAACGGTTTCCCTCTAGAAATAATTTTGTTTAACTTTAAGAAGGAGATA
TACATATGCGCCGGCGGCGGCCGCACCTTTGTCTTCAATAAGGGCGATTAATTAAAGGCCTGTTTAAACT
TATTGAAGACTTAAGCCCTGCAGGGGCGCGCCTAATTAACCTAGGCTGCTGCCACCGCTGAGCAATAACT
AGCATAACCCCTTGGGGCCTCTAAACGGGTCTTGAGGGGTTTTTTGCTGAAAGGCGCCGGCGGCGGCCGC
GGCCGGCCACCAGCAGCTTGCCAGCTCTTTCAGTATCATGGAGCCCATAATTGTGAGCGCTCACAATTAC
TCGAGTCCCGGGGGATCCTGTAAAACGACGGCCAGTGAATTCTAGAGCAATAACCCATCAATCTGTACGC
ACATCGATACCTTTGTCTAAGGGCGATACGTACATTTGAGAAGCACACGGTCACACTGCTTCCGGTAGTC
AATAAACCGGTAAACCAGCAATAGACATAAGCGGCTATTTAACGACCCTGCCCTGAACCGACGACCGGGT
CGAATTTGCTTTCGAATTTCTGCCATTCATCCGCTTATTATCACTTATTCAGGCGTAGCAACCAGGCGTT
TAAGGGCACCAATAACTGCCTTAAAAAAATTACGCCCCGCCCTGCCACTCATCGCAGTACTGTTGTAATT
CATTAAGCATTCTGCCGACATGGAAGCCATCACAAACGGCATGATGAACCTGAATCGCCAGCGGCATCAG
CACCTTGTCGCCTTGCGTATAATATTTGCCCATAGTGAAAACGGGGGCGAAGAAGTTGTCCATATTGGCC
ACGTTTAAATCAAAACTGGTGAAACTCACCCAGGGATTGGCTGAGACGAAAAACATATTCTCAATAAACC
CTTTAGGGAAATAGGCCAGGTTTTCACCGTAACACGCCACATCTTGCGAATATATGTGTAGAAACTGCCG
GAAATCGTCGTGGTATTCACTCCAGAGCGATGAAAACGTTTCAGTTTGCTCATGGAAAACGGTGTAACAA
GGGTGAACACTATCCCATATCACCAGCTCACCGTCTTTCATTGCCATACGGAACTCCGGATGAGCATTCA
TCAGGCGGGCAAGAATGTGAATAAAGGCCGGATAAAACTTGTGCTTATTTTTCTTTACGGTCTTTAAAAA
GGCCGTAATATCCAGCTGAACGGTCTGGTTATAGGTACATTGAGCAACTGACTGAAATGCCTCAAAATGT
TCTTTACGATGCCATTGGGATATATCAACGGTGGTATATCCAGTGATTTTTTTCTCCATTTTAGCTTCCT
TAGCTCCTGAAAATCTCGATAACTCAAAAAATACGCCCGGTAGTGATCTTATTTCATTATGGTGAAAGTT
GGAACCTCTTACGTGCCGATCAACGTCTCATTTTCGCCAAAAGTTGGCCCAGGGCTTCC
Features (pLannotate 1.2.2; 12 found; start..end, strand, type, name):
     84..227     +  mobile_element IS1 (fragment): prokaryotic transposable element IS1
    346..401     -  rep_origin     RSF ori (fragment): Plasmids containing the RSF 1030 origin of replication can be propagated in E. coli cells that contain additional plasmids with compatible origins.
    489..1034    -  rep_origin     p15A ori: Plasmids containing the medium-copy-number p15A origin of replication can be propagated in E. coli cells that contain a second plasmid with the ColE1 origin.
   1234..1253    +  protein_bind   lac operator (symmetric): The lac repressor binds to the lac operator to inhibit transcription in E. coli. This inhibition can be relieved by adding lactose or isopropyl-β-D-thiogalactopyranoside (IPTG). The symmetric lac operator was optimized for tight binding of lac repressor. lac repressor encoded by lacI
   1326..1344    +  promoter       T7 promoter: promoter for bacteriophage T7 RNA polymerase
   1376..1398    +  RBS            RBS: efficient ribosome binding site from bacteriophage T7 gene 10 (Olins and Rangwala, 1989)
   1514..1531    +  CDS            SET1 (fragment): solubility-enhancement tag derived from T7 phage gene 10B
   1539..1586    +  terminator     T7 terminator: transcription terminator for bacteriophage T7 RNA polymerase
   1659..1678    -  protein_bind   lac operator (symmetric): The lac repressor binds to the lac operator to inhibit transcription in E. coli. This inhibition can be relieved by adding lactose or isopropyl-β-D-thiogalactopyranoside (IPTG). The symmetric lac operator was optimized for tight binding of lac repressor. lac repressor encoded by lacI
   1699..1720    -  CDS            lacZα (fragment): LacZα fragment of β-galactosidase; lacZ fragment
   1993..2649    -  CDS            cat: CAT_ECOLX - Experimental evidence at protein level: Swiss-Prot protein existence level 1. This enzyme is an effector of chloramphenicol resistance in bacteria. From Escherichia coli. This protein is used as a marker in many commonly used cloning vectors, such as pACYC184.
   2650..2752    -  promoter       cat promoter: promoter of the E. coli cat gene encoding chloramphenicol acetyltransferase
