[The description below was written by a language model from this plasmid's Addgene catalogue record and pLannotate feature annotations shown in this document.]
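Description:
pACY.HRF_T7_term_HR1 is a small empty bacterial expression and subcloning backbone of about 2.8 kb, derived from pACYCDuet-1. It replicates in E. coli from the medium-copy p15A origin, which is compatible with ColE1-type plasmids and so permits co-maintenance with other vectors. Selection is by chloramphenicol resistance, conferred by the cat gene under its native promoter. The feature table also shows short fragments matching IS1, an RSF origin, lacZα and a T7 gene 10B-derived solubility tag. These are brief similarity hits and probably backbone remnants rather than functional parts. No lacI gene is annotated, so any repression through the lac operator sites would depend on repressor supplied by the host or by another plasmid.

The working part is a minimal T7 expression unit: a T7 promoter, the efficient ribosome binding site from phage T7 gene 10, a short gap where an open reading frame would be placed, and a T7 terminator. Two symmetric lac operator annotations flank this unit in opposite orientations, one upstream of the promoter and one downstream of the terminator. The record does not explain their role; the "HRF" and "HR1" elements in the name may refer to flanking homology regions, but this is not stated. No insert is present.

The catalogue describes the plasmid as a subcloning vector for "position 1", with Gibson assembly as the cloning method. This suggests it is the first in a series of vectors in which individual genes are placed in T7 cassettes for later combination into multi-gene constructs. The associated publication concerns the structure of the yeast DASH/Dam1 kinetochore complex, consistent with use in recombinant co-expression of multi-subunit assemblies in T7 polymerase-expressing E. coli.
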