Addgene plasmid #111981: pACY.HRF_T7_term_HR1
Purpose: (Empty Backbone) Sub cloning vector position 1
Depositing lab: Stephen Harrison. Depositing organization: Harvard Medical School. Publication: Structure of the DASH/Dam1 complex shows its role at the yeast kinetochore-microtubule interface. Jenni S, Harrison SC. Science. 2018 May 4;360(6388):552-558. doi: 10.1126/science.aar6436. PubMed 29724956.
Backbone
  Vector backbone: pACYCDuet-1
  Backbone size (bp): 2787
  Vector type: Bacterial Expression
  Promoter: T7
Growth in bacteria
  Bacterial resistance: Chloramphenicol, 25 μg/mL
  Growth temperature: 37°C
  Growth strain: DH5alpha
  Copy number: Unknown
Gene/Insert
  Cloning method: Gibson Cloning
Terms and licenses: Academic/Nonprofit Terms; Industry Terms: Not Available to Industry
How to cite: pACY.HRF_T7_term_HR1 was a gift from Stephen Harrison (Addgene plasmid # 111981 ; http://n2t.net/addgene:111981 ; RRID:Addgene_111981)
